Addgene plasmid #33114: Δconst-GFP
Depositing lab: Greg Phillips. Depositing organization: Icahn School of Medicine at Mount Sinai. Publication: A variable cytoplasmic domain segment is necessary for gamma-protocadherin trafficking and tubulation in the endosome/lysosome pathway. O'Leary R, Reilly J, Hanson HH, Kang S, Lou N, Phillips GR. Mol Biol Cell. 2011 Sep 14. 10.1091/mbc.E11-04-0283 PubMed 21917590.
Backbone
  Vector backbone: pEGFP-N1
  Backbone manufacturer: Clontech
  Backbone size w/o insert (bp): 4700
  Vector type: Mammalian Expression
Growth in bacteria
  Bacterial resistance: Kanamycin, 50 μg/mL
  Growth temperature: 37°C
  Growth strain: DH5alpha
  Copy number: High Copy
Gene/Insert
  Gene/Insert name: Pcdh-γA3 (alt name: protocadherin γA3)
  Species: M. musculus (mouse)
  Mutation: Deletion of the C-terminal constant region (amino acids 805-928)
  Entrez Gene: Pcdhga3
  Promoter: CMV
  Tag / fusion protein: EGFP (C terminal on backbone)
  Cloning method: Restriction Enzyme; 5′ cloning site None (unknown if destroyed); 3′ cloning site None (unknown if destroyed)
  Sequencing primers: 5′ CMV-Fwd; 3′ EGFP-N
Terms and licenses: Academic/Nonprofit Terms; Industry Terms: Not Available to Industry
How to cite: Δconst-GFP was a gift from Greg Phillips (Addgene plasmid # 33114 ; http://n2t.net/addgene:33114 ; RRID:Addgene_33114)
