[The description below was written by a language model from this plasmid's Addgene catalogue record.]
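Description:
Δconst-GFP is a mammalian expression plasmid built on the Clontech pEGFP-N1 backbone (about 4.7 kb without insert). It is propagated in E. coli as a high-copy plasmid under kanamycin selection. No feature table is provided with the record, so other backbone elements are not itemised. pEGFP-N1 vectors generally carry a pUC-type origin and a kanamycin/neomycin resistance cassette, which can also support G418 selection in mammalian cells.

The insert is mouse protocadherin γA3 (Pcdh-γA3, gene Pcdhga3) carrying a deletion of the C-terminal constant region, amino acids 805–928. This is the cytoplasmic segment shared among γ-protocadherin family members, so the truncated protein keeps the extracellular and transmembrane portions along with the isoform-specific variable part of the cytoplasmic domain. Expression is driven by the CMV immediate-early promoter. The coding sequence is fused in frame to the backbone's EGFP, which places the fluorescent tag at the C terminus of the truncated protein. The insert was introduced by restriction cloning, but the record does not state which sites were used.

The associated study examined how cytoplasmic domain segments of γ-protocadherins govern their trafficking and tubulation in the endosome/lysosome pathway. In that context, the construct serves as a deletion mutant for following the localisation and intracellular behaviour of Pcdh-γA3 without its constant domain in transfected cells by fluorescence imaging. Comparison with other cytoplasmic-domain variants would then help separate the contributions of the constant and variable cytoplasmic segments.
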