>Addgene plasmid #33114 | Δconst-GFP | addgene partial sequence | sequence record 41127 | EGFP-N 5'-CGTCGCCGTCCAGCTCGACCAG-3'
GCTCCTCGCCCTTGCTCACCATGGTGGCGACCGGTCCCTGAGGCAGCGTGGGGTCTTCTTTCGTTTCAAG
TAAATCTTGAGGTATTATAAGAGGCTCGCTTTTCCCACAGCTCTCCTGGCTGATGAGCGTGTCTGCGTAG
TTGGGTTGTGGGAAGATCAGGTGACTCTTCCGAGAGCCTGCGGTAAGTGAAACTTCCTGGGAGTAGGTCT
GCAGGAAAGCTTGCACCCCATCTAGACCCACAAAGTGAGAGGCTGGTATGCCAGCCAATCCATTTCCTGA
AGCCTGTAGGCGTGATGAGTACCAACGTCGAAGCCTAAGGGCCAGCAGCACAATGACAAAGGCCAGGAAG
ATGCAGGAGACCACAGCCACTGCCACCACCAGGTAGAGTGTCAGGTCTGAATTTTGGGGGTTAGCAGGGG
TATGGATGCTTTCCAGGTCCCCCAGGATGTCAGGAATGCTGTCAGCCACTGCTATGGTGAGCGTGACAGT
GGCGGAGAGAGGAGGCTGGCCGTGGTCCTGCACGGCCACCACCAGGCTCTGCTTGAGAGCATCTCTGTCC
AGCAGGGCCCGAGCAGTGCGTACCTCTCCTGTGTGCAGCCCTACTGAGAAGAGCCCTGGCTCACTGGCCT
TGAGCAGGCGGTAGGACAGCCAGGCGTTCTGTCCTGAGTCTTTGTCTACTGCCACCACTTTGGTCACCAG
GTATCCAGGATCTGCAGAGCGGGGTGCCAACTCAACCCCTGTGGAACCGTCTACTGGGAGGGTCGGATAC
AGGATCTCAGGTGTGTTGTCATTCTGGTCCAGCACAAATAGGTTCAGTGTTGTGTTGCTGCTCAGTGGA
